>Addgene plasmid #35524 | pRSLeu2d-BISopt | depositor full sequence | sequence record 43428 | pRSLeu2d-BISopt sequence 9528 bps
CTAGTTCTAGAATCCGGGGTTTTTTCTCCTTGACGTTAAAGTATAGAGGTATATTAACAATTTTTTGTTG
ATACTTTTATTACATTTGAATAAGAAGTAATACAAACCGAAAATGTTGAAAGTATTAGTTAAAGTGGTTA
TGCAGTTTTTGCATTTATATATCTGTTAATAGATCAAAAATCATCGCTTCGCTGATTAATTACCCCAGAA
ATAAGGCTAAAAAACTAATCGCATTATCATCCTATGGTTGTTAATTTGATTCGTTCATTTGAAGGTTTGT
GGGGCCAGGTTACTGCCAATTTTTCCTCTTCATAACCATAAAAGCTAGTATTGTAGAATCTTTATTGTTC
GGAGCAGTGCGGCGCGAGGCACATCTGCGTTTCAGGAACGCGACCGGTGAAGACGAGGACGCACGGAGGA
GAGTCTTCCTTCGGAGGGCTGTCACCCGCTCGGCGGCTTCTAATCCGTACTAGAGCTCCAGCTTTTGTTC
CCTTTAGTGAGGGTTAATTGCGCGCTTGGCGTAATCATGGTCATAGCTGTTTCCTGTGTGAAATTGTTAT
CCGCTCACAATTCCACACAACATAGGAGCCGGAAGCATAAAGTGTAAAGCCTGGGGTGCCTAATGAGTGA
GGTAACTCACATTAATTGCGTTGCGCTCACTGCCCGCTTTCCAGTCGGGAAACCTGTCGTGCCAGCTGCA
TTAATGAATCGGCCAACGCGCGGGGAGAGGCGGTTTGCGTATTGGGCGCTCTTCCGCTTCCTCGCTCACT
GACTCGCTGCGCTCGGTCGTTCGGCTGCGGCGAGCGGTATCAGCTCACTCAAAGGCGGTAATACGGTTAT
CCACAGAATCAGGGGATAACGCAGGAAAGAACATGTGAGCAAAAGGCCAGCAAAAGGCCAGGAACCGTAA
AAAGGCCGCGTTGCTGGCGTTTTTCCATAGGCTCCGCCCCCCTGACGAGCATCACAAAAATCGACGCTCA
AGTCAGAGGTGGCGAAACCCGACAGGACTATAAAGATACCAGGCGTTTCCCCCTGGAAGCTCCCTCGTGC
GCTCTCCTGTTCCGACCCTGCCGCTTACCGGATACCTGTCCGCCTTTCTCCCTTCGGGAAGCGTGGCGCT
TTCTCATAGCTCACGCTGTAGGTATCTCAGTTCGGTGTAGGTCGTTCGCTCCAAGCTGGGCTGTGTGCAC
GAACCCCCCGTTCAGCCCGACCGCTGCGCCTTATCCGGTAACTATCGTCTTGAGTCCAACCCGGTAAGAC
ACGACTTATCGCCACTGGCAGCAGCCACTGGTAACAGGATTAGCAGAGCGAGGTATGTAGGCGGTGCTAC
AGAGTTCTTGAAGTGGTGGCCTAACTACGGCTACACTAGAAGGACAGTATTTGGTATCTGCGCTCTGCTG
AAGCCAGTTACCTTCGGAAAAAGAGTTGGTAGCTCTTGATCCGGCAAACAAACCACCGCTGGTAGCGGTG
GTTTTTTTGTTTGCAAGCAGCAGATTACGCGCAGAAAAAAAGGATCTCAAGAAGATCCTTTGATCTTTTC
TACGGGGTCTGACGCTCAGTGGAACGAAAACTCACGTTAAGGGATTTTGGTCATGAGATTATCAAAAAGG
ATCTTCACCTAGATCCTTTTAAATTAAAAATGAAGTTTTAAATCAATCTAAAGTATATATGAGTAAACTT
GGTCTGACAGTTACCAATGCTTAATCAGTGAGGCACCTATCTCAGCGATCTGTCTATTTCGTTCATCCAT
AGTTGCCTGACTCCCCGTCGTGTAGATAACTACGATACGGGAGGGCTTACCATCTGGCCCCAGTGCTGCA
ATGATACCGCGAGACCCACGCTCACCGGCTCCAGATTTATCAGCAATAAACCAGCCAGCCGGAAGGGCCG
AGCGCAGAAGTGGTCCTGCAACTTTATCCGCCTCCATCCAGTCTATTAATTGTTGCCGGGAAGCTAGAGT
AAGTAGTTCGCCAGTTAATAGTTTGCGCAACGTTGTTGCCATTGCTACAGGCATCGTGGTGTCACGCTCG
TCGTTTGGTATGGCTTCATTCAGCTCCGGTTCCCAACGATCAAGGCGAGTTACATGATCCCCCATGTTGT
GCAAAAAAGCGGTTAGCTCCTTCGGTCCTCCGATCGTTGTCAGAAGTAAGTTGGCCGCAGTGTTATCACT
CATGGTTATGGCAGCACTGCATAATTCTCTTACTGTCATGCCATCCGTAAGATGCTTTTCTGTGACTGGT
GAGTACTCAACCAAGTCATTCTGAGAATAGTGTATGCGGCGACCGAGTTGCTCTTGCCCGGCGTCAATAC
GGGATAATACCGCGCCACATAGCAGAACTTTAAAAGTGCTCATCATTGGAAAACGTTCTTCGGGGCGAAA
ACTCTCAAGGATCTTACCGCTGTTGAGATCCAGTTCGATGTAACCCACTCGTGCACCCAACTGATCTTCA
GCATCTTTTACTTTCACCAGCGTTTCTGGGTGAGCAAAAACAGGAAGGCAAAATGCCGCAAAAAAGGGAA
TAAGGGCGACACGGAAATGTTGAATACTCATACTCTTCCTTTTTCAATATTATTGAAGCATTTATCAGGG
TTATTGTCTCATGAGCGGATACATATTTGAATGTATTTAGAAAAATAAACAAATAGGGGTTCCGCGCACA
TTTCCCCGAAAAGTGCCACCTGAACGAAGCATCTGTGCTTCATTTTGTAGAACAAAAATGCAACGCGAGA
GCGCTAATTTTTCAAACAAAGAATCTGAGCTGCATTTTTACAGAACAGAAATGCAACGCGAAAGCGCTAT
TTTACCAACGAAGAATCTGTGCTTCATTTTTGTAAAACAAAAATGCAACGCGAGAGCGCTAATTTTTCAA
ACAAAGAATCTGAGCTGCATTTTTACAGAACAGAAATGCAACGCGAGAGCGCTATTTTACCAACAAAGAA
TCTATACTTCTTTTTTGTTCTACAAAAATGCATCCCGAGAGCGCTATTTTTCTAACAAAGCATCTTAGAT
TACTTTTTTTCTCCTTTGTGCGCTCTATAATGCAGTCTCTTGATAACTTTTTGCACTGTAGGTCCGTTAA
GGTTAGAAGAAGGCTACTTTGGTGTCTATTTTCTCTTCCATAAAAAAAGCCTGACTCCACTTCCCGCGTT
TACTGATTACTAGCGAAGCTGCGGGTGCATTTTTTCAAGATAAAGGCATCCCCGATTATATTCTATACCG
ATGTGGATTGCGCATACTTTGTGAACAGAAAGTGATAGCGTTGATGATTCTTCATTGGTCAGAAAATTAT
GAACGGTTTCTTCTATTTTGTCTCTATATACTACGTATAGGAAATGTTTACATTTTCGTATTGTTTTCGA
TTCACTCTATGAATAGTTCTTACTACAATTTTTTTGTCTAAAGAGTAATACTAGAGATAAACATAAAAAA
TGTAGAGGTCGAGTTTAGATGCAAGTTCAAGGAGCGAAAGGTGGATGGGTAGGTTATATAGGGATATAGC
ACAGAGATATATAGCAAAGAGATACTTTTGAGCAATGTTTGTGGAAGCGGTATTCGCAATATTTTAGTAG
CTCGTTACAGTCCGGTGCGTTTTTGGTTTTTTGAAAGTGCGTCTTCAGAGCGCTTTTGGTTTTCAAAAGC
GCTCTGAAGTTCCTATACTTTCTAGAGAATAGGAACTTCGGAATAGGAACTTCAAAGCGTTTCCGAAAAC
GAGCGCTTCCGAAAATGCAACGCGAGCTGCGCACATACAGCTCACTGTTCACGTCGCACCTATATCTGCG
TGTTGCCTGTATATATATATACATGAGAAGAACGGCATAGTGCGTGTTTATGCTTAAATGCGTACTTATA
TGCGTCTATTTATGTAGGATGAAAGGTAGTCTAGTACCTCCTGTGATATTATCCCATTCCATGCGGGGTA
TCGTATGCTTCCTTCAGCACTACCCTTTAGCTGTTCTATATGCTGCCACTCCTCAATTGGATTAGTCTCA
TCCTTCAATGCTATCATTTCCTTTGATATTGGATCATACTAAGAAACCATTATTATCATGACATTAACCT
ATAAAAATAGGCGTATCACGAGGCCCTTTCGTCTCGCGCGTTTCGGTGATGACGGTGAAAACCTCTGACA
CATGCAGCTCCCGGAGACGGTCACAGCTTGTCTGTAAGCGGATGCCGGGAGCAGACAAGCCCGTCAGGGC
GCGTCAGCGGGTGTTGGCGGGTGTCGGGGCTGGCTTAACTATGCGGCATCAGAGCAGATTGTACTGAGAG
TGCACCATATCGACTACGTCGTAAGGCCGTTTCTGACAGAGTAAAATTCTTGAGGGAACTTTCACCATTA
TGGGAAATGCTTCAAGAAGGTATTGACTTAAACTCCATCAAATGGTCAGGTCATTGAGTGTTTTTTATTT
GTTGTATTTTTTTTTTTTTAGAGAAAATCCTCCAATATCAAATTAGGAATCGTAGTTTCATGATTTTCTG
TTACACCTAACTTTTTGTGTGGTGCCCTCCTCCTTGTCAATATTAATGTTAAAGTGCAATTCTTTTTCCT
TATCACGTTGAGCCATTAGTATCAATTTGCTTACCTGTATTCCTTTACTATCCTCCTTTTTCTCCTTCTT
GATAAATGTATGTAGATTGCGTATATAGTTTCGTCTACCCTATGAACATATTCCATTTTGTAATTTCGTG
TCGTTTCTATTATGAATTTCATTTATAAAGTTTATGTACAAATATCATAAAAAAAGAGAATCTTTTTAAG
CAAGGATTTTCTTAACTTCTTCGGCGACAGCATCACCGACTTCGGTGGTACTGTTGGAACCACCTAAATC
ACCAGTTCTGATACCTGCATCCAAAACCTTTTTAACTGCATCTTCAATGGCCTTACCTTCTTCAGGCAAG
TTCAATGACAATTTCAACATCATTGCAGCAGACAAGATAGTGGCGATAGGGTCAACCTTATTCTTTGGCA
AATCTGGAGCAGAACCGTGGCATGGTTCGTACAAACCAAATGCGGTGTTCTTGTCTGGCAAAGAGGCCAA
GGACGCAGATGGCAACAAACCCAAGGAACCTGGGATAACGGAGGCTTCATCGGAGATGATATCACCAAAC
ATGTTGCTGGTGATTATAATACCATTTAGGTGGGTTGGGTTCTTAACTAGGATCATGGCGGCAGAATCAA
TCAATTGATGTTGAACCTTCAATGTAGGGAATTCGTTCTTGATGGTTTCCTCCACAGTTTTTCTCCATAA
TCTTGAAGAGGCCAAAAGATTAGCTTTATCCAAGGACCAAATAGGCAATGGTGGCTCATGTTGTAGGGCC
ATGAAAGCGGCCATTCTTGTGATTCTTTGCACTTCTGGAACGGTGTATTGTTCACTATCCCAAGCGACAC
CATCACCATCGTCTTCCTTTCTCTTACCAAAGTAAATACCTCCCACTAATTCTCTGACAACAACGAAGTC
AGTACCTTTAGCAAATTGTGGCTTGATTGGAGATAAGTCTAAAAGAGAGTCGGATGCAAAGTTACATGGT
CTTAAGTTGGCGTACAATTGAAGTTCTTTACGGATTTTTAGTAAACCTTGTTCAGGTCTAACACTACCGG
TACCCCATTTAGGACCAGCCACAGCACCTAACAAAACGGCATCAACCTTCTTGGAGGCTTCCAGCGCCTC
ATCTGGAAGTGGGACACCTGTAGCATCGATAGCAGCACCACCAATTAAATGATTTTCGAAATCGAACTTG
ACATTGGAACGAACATCAGAAATAGCTTTAAGAACCTTAATGGCTTCGGCTGTGATTTCTTGACCAACGT
GGTCACCTGGCAAAACGACGATCTTCTTAGGGGCAGACATTACAATGGTATATCCTTGAAATATATATAA
AAAAAGGCGCCTTAGACCGCTCGGCCAAACAACCAATTACTTGTTGAGAAATAGAGTATAATTATCCTAT
AAATATAACGTTTTTGAACACACATGAACAAGGAAGTACAGGACAATTGATTTTGAAGAGAATGTGGATT
TTGATGTAATTGTTGGGATTCCATTTTTAATAAGGCAATAATATTAGGTATGTGGATATACTAGAAGTTC
TCCTCGACCGTCGATATGCGGTGTGAAATACCGCACAGATGCGTAAGGAGAAAATACCGCATCAGGAAAT
TGTAAACGTTAATATTTTGTTAAAATTCGCGTTAAATTTTTGTTAAATCAGCTCATTTTTTAACCAATAG
GCCGAAATCGGCAAAATCCCTTATAAATCAAAAGAATAGACCGAGATAGGGT
[37 nt withheld, positions 6283-6319]
AAAGAACGTGGACTCCAACGTCAAAGG
[49 nt withheld, positions 6347-6395]
T
[91 nt withheld, positions 6397-6487]
G
[124 nt withheld, positions 6489-6612]
CGCGCCATTCGCCATTCAGGCTGCGCAACTGTTGGGAAGGGCGATCGGTGCGGGCCTCTTCGCTATTACG
CCAGCTGGCGAAAGGGGGATGTGCTGCAAGGCGATTAAGTTGGGTAACGCCAGGGTTTTCCCAGTCACGA
CGTTGTAAAACGACGGCCAGTGAGCGCGCGTAATACGACTCACTATAGGGCGAATTGGGTACCGGCCGCA
AATTAAAGCCTTCGAGCGTCCCAAAACCTTCTCAAGCAAGGTTTTCAGTATAATGTTACATGCGTACACG
CGTCTGTACAGAAAAAAAAGAAAAATTTGAAATATAAATAACGTTCTTAATACTAACATAACTATAAAAA
AATAAATAGGGACCTAGACTTCAGGTTGTCTAACTCCTTCCTTTTCGGTTAGAGCGGATGTGGGGGGAGG
GCGTGAATGTAAGCGTGACATAACTAATTACATGACTCGAGTTACAGCGGCAGCGGTTCGATCAGGCATT
CTTTGATGTGGTCTTTAACTTCCAGTTTAGAAACACCGAAACCGTCACCGTCTTTGAAGATAACCATAGT
AACACGGGTTTCTTCGAACAGCATTTTTTTGCACGCGAACGGAACGTCGTCCGGTTTCAGGAACTCACGG
GTCAGTTCTTTAACCGCCGGTTCCAGGATAGAGTAGATGTGGTCCAGCGCTTCTTCTTCGGTGCATTCCG
GGTGGTCTTTCATGTAGCATTCGATAGAAGACGCCAGTTCACCACGCGCTTTTTCCGCTTTGTAGGTTTT
GGTGTCGTCCGCCAGACGAGAGATCAGAGAGTTCAGTTCGGTCAGAACACGACGACCCGGATAGTCAACT
TTTTCCAGCGCTTCCTGAGACAGCAGCTGACCGTCCATGATCAGAACACCAGACAGCAGCAGGATACGCT
GACCGATAGAGGTGATACCGTTTTTGATGTATTCGTCCAGGGTCGGAACGTATTCCGCCGCCAGCCATTC
CGCTTCTTCGTAGTAACCCAGCAGGTAGTCTTCCCAACCTTTACGGAAGAAAGAAACCAGTTCACGACCC
TGTTCTTTTTCCGCTTCCCACGCAACTTCGTGAACGATGTCGTAGTAAATCTGGTAGCACAGTTTCATGT
AGTCCGGCAGGTTTTCGGTGAAAGACAGGTCCCAACGACGAACCGCTTCGGTGAACAGTTTCAGTTCGTC
CAGGGTACCGTAGGTGTCGTACATGTCGTCCAGAACGGTCTGCAGGCACGCAACTTTGGTGAACAGGAAA
CGGCATTTCGCGTACTGCGGTTCGTAGGTACCCGCCGCAACCAGGAAGTAGAACTCCAGCGGACGTTCAC
GCGCGAAGGTGAACAGCGGCAGACCAGAGTCACGGAACCAAGAGGTAACGTTTTTCATTTCTTCCTGGTG
GATAGACTGGATGATGTTGAAGTCCAGTTTACCCAGTTCCAGGAATTTTTCGTTGTTCACGTACGGCAGT
TTGTAAACGCATTTCGCGATACGCGCGTAGTCCGGACGGTAAACCTGGCAGTAACGTTTCGCTTCAACAC
GCGGAACAGACGCGTGCCAAGAGGTTTTCAGCGCGTATTTGATTTCCTGAGACAGGTTCTGTTTGTTGTT
CCACGCAGAAGAGGTTTCAGATTTTTCCAGCGCTTCACGCAGGTATTTGGTCGCGAAAGATTTCGCTTCG
TCCAGGATGTTTTCACCCGGAAACGCCAGCTGAGACGCACGGTACAGGTTCAGCATAGACGCAACGTCTT
TGTTGAACTGACCGGTAGAGCAGATGAATTTACCGTTCGCGTCTTTGAAGTTGTCGAAGATCGCCGGAGA
AACGTTGTAACGGTGCAGACGCAGCAGACGGAAACCCAGCGCGGTGGTTTCCAGGTCCGCGATCGGGTTC
AGACGACCCCAACCGATACCACGTTCGTTCCAGTGACGGTAAACGTAGTCCAGCGCTTCTTTGATTTCTT
TTTCGAAGTGACGGTAGATACCCAGACGAACGATGTTGTCAACGATCAGCAGACGTTCCAGCAGGTCAAC
CGGGTACAGGCACGGAACGAAGTTACCGAATTTGATCATAACAGAGTTCAGGAACTCCAGGCATTTCGCG
TCACCGGTGTGCATGAAAACGCACGCGGTAGACGCCGGAGAAGACAGGAAAGAACCGTCCTGAGACTGAA
CTTCCATGATACGTTCCCATTCAACGATGTCCTGGATACCTTCCAGAGAGTACAGCAGCGGAGACGGAAC
CGCGTAGATTTCTTCACGAGACAGTTTCGCCAGACGTTCCTGACGTTTGGTCTGCAGCAGGTGGATGTAC
GGCAGGTCGTACGGCAGACCCAGACGCAGAGACTGCGCTTCACGCAGCAGAGACGGGAAGATGATTTCGA
AGTCGGTAACCAGAGAGTCCTGGTCGGTTTCGTCTTTAACCAGTTCCAGGTTAGATTTGATGAACTCGAT
ACCCTGTTCAACCTGCAGGTCACCAACGTTCCATTTCAGCAGAACCAGAACGCAAGACAGGGTCGCCAGC
AGACGGTCAGACAGCAGGAAGTGAGACTGGATACCCCAAGAACCGTCTTTCAGCTGGTTTTTCAGAATCC
AGTCAACGGTCTGCGGGAACTGCGGACGCGCAGAACCGTCGATCGCCGGAACACGCGCAACCCACGCGGT
GTCGTACGCAGACGGGGTGATCATAGATTCACCGTCACCGGTGATCGCCGGGTTCAGCATCGCTTTGATT
TCAGAAACCAGAACTTCCGCACGTTCACGGTAAGAAGAGTCGATGTACGGAGATTTCAGAGAGTGAACCA
GGTCGTAACCCCAAACGTTCGGGTGCGGGTTCGCGGTACGACGGATCAGACCAGAGGTAGAAGACAGGTC
GCAAACCAGAGAAGAAACTTTAGAAACCGCAGAAACACCCGCCATG
Features (pLannotate 1.2.2; 22 found; start..end, strand, type, name):
     26..467     -  promoter       GAL1 promoter: S. cerevisiae GAL1; inducible promoter, regulated by Gal4
    491..509     -  promoter       T3 promoter: promoter for bacteriophage T3 RNA polymerase
    554..570     -  protein_bind   lac operator: The lac repressor binds to the lac operator to inhibit transcription in E. coli. This inhibition can be relieved by adding lactose or isopropyl-β-D-thiogalactopyranoside (IPTG). lac repressor encoded by lacI
    578..608     -  promoter       lac promoter: promoter for the E. coli lac operon
    623..644     -  protein_bind   CAP binding site: CAP binding activates transcription in the presence of cAMP. E. coli catabolite activator protein
    657..749     -  CDS            lacI (fragment): lac repressor; lacI; The lac repressor binds to the lac operator to inhibit transcription in E. coli. This inhibition can be relieved by adding lactose or isopropyl-β-D-thiogalactopyranoside (IPTG).
    932..1520    -  rep_origin     ori: high-copy-number ColE1/pMB1/pBR322/pUC origin of replication
   1691..2551    -  CDS            AmpR: β-lactamase; bla; confers resistance to ampicillin, carbenicillin, and related antibiotics
   2552..2656    -  promoter       AmpR promoter: bla
   2683..4025    -  rep_origin     2μ ori: yeast 2μ plasmid origin of replication
   4093..4128    +  CDS            rop (fragment): Rop protein, which maintains plasmids at low copy number; rop
   4230..4280    +  misc_feature   bom (fragment): basis of mobility region from pBR322
   4293..4394    +  CDS            NFS1 (fragment): NFS1_YEAST - Also known as SPL1 From Saccharomyces cerevisiae (strain ATCC 204508 / S288c) (Baker's yeast).
   4756..5850    -  CDS            LEU2: 3-isopropylmalate dehydrogenase, required for leucine biosynthesis; S. cerevisiae LEU2; yeast auxotrophic marker
   5854..5879    -  promoter       LEU2 promoter (fragment): S. cerevisiae LEU2
   5997..6074    -  CDS            YO192_YEAST (fragment): Experimental evidence at protein level: Swiss-Prot protein existence level 1. From Saccharomyces cerevisiae (strain ATCC 204508 / S288c) (Baker's yeast).
   6104..6156    +  misc_feature   bom (fragment): basis of mobility region from pBR322
   6157..6612    -  rep_origin     f1 ori (sequence partly withheld): f1 bacteriophage origin of replication; arrow indicates direction of (+) strand synthesis
   6620..6775    -  CDS            lacZα (fragment): LacZα fragment of β-galactosidase; lacZ fragment
   6783..6801    +  promoter       T7 promoter: promoter for bacteriophage T7 RNA polymerase
   6820..7067    -  terminator     CYC1 terminator: S. cerevisiae CYC1; transcription terminator for CYC1
   7077..9527    -  CDS            ag1: TPSD1_ABIGR - Experimental evidence at protein level: Swiss-Prot protein existence level 1. Converts farnesyl diphosphate to alpha-bisabolene (PubMed:9618485, PubMed:9539701, PubMed:22153510). Involved in defensive oleoresin formation in conifers in response to insect attack or other injury (PubMed:9618485, PubMed:9539701). Involved in sesquiterpene (C15) olefins biosynthesis (PubMed:9618485, PubMed:9539701). From Abies grandis (Grand fir) (Pinus grandis).
