[The description below was written by a language model from this plasmid's Addgene catalogue record and pLannotate feature annotations shown in this document.]
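Description:
pRSLeu2d-BISopt is a 9.5 kb yeast episomal expression plasmid built on the pRS425ADS-Leu2d backbone and designed for production of the sesquiterpene bisabolene in Saccharomyces cerevisiae. It is a shuttle vector. In E. coli it replicates from a high-copy ColE1/pUC-type origin and is selected with ampicillin through the β-lactamase gene. In yeast it is maintained by the 2μ origin and selected by leucine prototrophy through LEU2. The feature table detects only a short fragment of the LEU2 promoter upstream of the intact coding sequence. This fits the "Leu2d" name, which conventionally denotes a promoter-truncated, weakly expressed LEU2 allele that forces cells to hold the plasmid at elevated copy number under leucine-free selection. Remnants of the pRS/pBluescript lineage are also present, including an f1 origin, a lacZα fragment, lac regulatory elements and flanking T3 and T7 promoters.

The payload is the Abies grandis (grand fir) α-bisabolene synthase, annotated as ag1/TPSD1, which converts farnesyl diphosphate to α-bisabolene. The "opt" in the name suggests a codon-optimised version, although the record does not say so explicitly. The coding sequence lies on the reverse strand across the plasmid's numbering origin, directly downstream of the galactose-inducible, Gal4-regulated GAL1 promoter and followed by the CYC1 terminator, forming a standard inducible yeast expression cassette. It was inserted by restriction cloning between XbaI and XhoI sites. No epitope tags or reporters are annotated.

The plasmid comes from work on identifying and microbially producing a terpene-based advanced biofuel. There, high-level synthase expression in yeast diverts farnesyl diphosphate from the native isoprenoid pathway into bisabolene.
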