Addgene plasmid #35524: pRSLeu2d-BISopt
Depositing lab: Taek Soon Lee. Depositing organization: Lawrence Berkeley National Laboratory. Publication: Identification and microbial production of a terpene-based advanced biofuel. Peralta-Yahya PP, Ouellet M, Chan R, Mukhopadhyay A, Keasling JD, Lee TS. Nat Commun. 2011 Sep 27;2:483. doi: 10.1038/ncomms1494. PubMed 21952217.
Backbone
  Vector backbone: pRS425ADS-Leu2d
  Vector type: Yeast Expression, Synthetic Biology
  Selectable markers: LEU2
Growth in bacteria
  Bacterial resistance: Ampicillin, 100 μg/mL
  Growth temperature: 37°C
  Growth strain: DH10B
  Copy number: Unknown
Gene/Insert
  Gene/Insert name: Bisabolene Synthase
  Species: Abies grandis
  Promoter: P GAL 1
  Cloning method: Restriction Enzyme; 5′ cloning site Xba1 (unknown if destroyed); 3′ cloning site Xho1 (unknown if destroyed)
  Sequencing primers: 5′ agttctagaatccggggt; 3′ CATGTAATTAGTTATG
Terms and licenses: Academic/Nonprofit Terms; Industry Terms: Not Available to Industry
How to cite: pRSLeu2d-BISopt was a gift from Taek Soon Lee (Addgene plasmid # 35524 ; http://n2t.net/addgene:35524 ; RRID:Addgene_35524)
