>Addgene plasmid #35524 | pRSLeu2d-BISopt | addgene partial sequence | sequence record 44672 | CYC1 5'-GCGTGAATGTAAGCGTGAC-3'
GTAAGCGGCAGCGGTTCGATCAGGCATTCTTTGATGTGGTCTTTAACTTCCAGTTTAGAAACACCGAAAC
CGTCACCGTCTTTGAAGATAACCATAGTAACACGGGTTTCTTCGAACAGCATTTTTTTGCACGCGAACGG
AACGTCGTCCGGTTTCAGGAACTCACGGGTCAGTTCTTTAACCGCCGGTTCCAGGATAGAGTAGATGTGG
TCCAGCGCTTCTTCTTCGGTGCATTCCGGGTGGTCTTTCATGTAGCATTCGATAGAAGACGCCAGTTCAC
CACGCGCTTTTTCCGCTTTGTAGGTTTTGGTGTCGTCCGCCAGACGAGAGATCAGAGAGTTCAGTTCGGT
CAGAACACGACGACCCGGATAGTCAACTTTTTCCAGCGCTTCCTGAGACAGCAGCTGACCGTCCATGATC
AGAACACCAGACAGCAGCAGGATACGCTGACCGATAGAGGTGATACCGTTTTTGATGTATTCGTCCAGGG
TCGGAACGTATTCCGCCGCCAGCCATTCCGCTTCTTCGTAGTAACCCAGCAGGTAGTCTTCCCAACCTTT
ACGGAAGAAAGAAACCAGTTCACGACCCTGTTCTTTTTCCGCTTCCCACGCAACTTCGTGAACGATGTCG
TAGTAAATCTGGTAGCACAGTTTCATGTAGTCCGGCAGGTTTTCGGTGAAAGACAGGTCCCAACGACGAA
CCGCTTCGGTGAACAGTTTCAGTTCGTCCA
