>Addgene plasmid #35524 | pRSLeu2d-BISopt | addgene partial sequence | sequence record 44673 | GAL1 5'-AATATACCTCTATACTTTAACGTC-3'
TGGCGGGTGTTTCTGCGGTTTCTAAAGTTTCTTCTCTGGTTTGCGACCTGTCTTCTACCTCTGGTCTGAT
CCGTCGTACCGCGAACCCGCACCCGAACGTTTGGGGTTACGACCTGGTTCACTCTCTGAAATCTCCGTAC
ATCGACTCTTCTTACCGTGAACGTGCGGAAGTTCTGGTTTCTGAAATCAAAGCGATGCTGAACCCGGCGA
TCACCGGTGACGGTGAATCTATGATCACCCCGTCTGCGTACGACACCGCGTGGGTTGCGCGTGTTCCGGC
GATCGACGGTTCTGCGCGTCCGCAGTTCCCGCAGACCGTTGACTGGATTCTGAAAAACCAGCTGAAAGAC
GGTTCTTGGGGTATCCAGTCTCACTTCCTGCTGTCTGACCGTCTGCTGGCGACCCTGTCTTGCGTTCTGG
TTCTGCTGAAATGGAACGTTGGTGACCTGCAGGTTGAACAGGGTATCGAGTTCATCAAATCTAACCTGGA
ACTGGTTAAAGACGAAACCGACCAGGACTCTCTGGTTACCGACTTCGAAATCATCTTCCCGTCTCTGCTG
CGTGAAGCGCAGTCTCTGCGTCTGGGTCTGCCGTACGACCTGCCGTACATCCACCTGCTGCAGACCAAAC
GTCAGGAACGTCTGGCGAAACTGTCTCGTGAAGAAATCTACGCGGTTCCGTCTCCGCTGCTGTACTCTCT
GGAAGGTATCCAGGACATCGTTGAATGGGAACGTATCATGGAAGTTCAGTCTCAGGACGGTTCTTTCCTG
TCTTCTCCGGCGTCTACCGCGTGCGTTTTCATGCACACCGGTGACGCGAAATGCCTGGAGTTCCTGAACT
CTGTTATGATCAAATTCGGTAACTTCGTTCCGTGCCTGTACCCGGTTGACT
